>Addgene plasmid #24249 | pCDNA3 T7 BimL (S58A) | addgene partial sequence | sequence record 30547 | 24249 with CMV-F
CTCTGGCTACTAGAGAACCCACTGCTTACTGGCTTATCGAAATTAATACGACTCCCTTTAGGGAGACCCA
AGCTTATGGCTAGCATGACTGGTGGACAGCAAATGGGTGGATCCGCAAAGCAACCTTCTGATGTAAGTTC
TGAGTGTGACCGAGAAGGTAGACAATTGCAGCCTGCGGAGAGGCCTCCCCAGCTCAGACCTGGGGCCCCT
ACCTCCCTACAGACAGAGCCACAAGACAGGAGCCCAGCACCCATGAGTTGTGACAAATCAACACAAACCC
CAGCTCCTCCTTGCCAGGCCTTCAACCACTATCTCAGTGCAATGGCTTCCATGAGGCAGGCTGAACCTGC
AGATATGCGCCCAGAGATATGGATCGCCCAAGAGTTGCGGCGTATCGGAGACGAGTTTAACGCTTACTAT
GCAAGGAGGGTATTTTTGAATAATTACCAAGCAGCCGAAGACCACCCACGAATGGTTATCTTACGACTGT
TACGTTACATTGTCCGCCTGGTGTGGAGAATGCATTGAGAATTCTGCAGATAGCCATCACACTGGCGGCC
GCTCGAGCATGCATCTAGAGGGCCCTATTCTATAGTGTCACCTAAATGCTAGAGCTCGCTGATCAGCCTC
GACTGTGCCTTCTAGTTGCCAGCCATCTGTTGTTTGCCCCTCCCCCGTGCCTTCCTTGACCCTGGAAGGT
GCCACTCCCACTGTCCTTTCCTAATAAAATGAGGAAATTGCATCGCATT
