[The description below was written by a language model from this plasmid's Addgene catalogue record.]
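Description:
pCDNA3 T7 BimL (S58A) is a mammalian expression plasmid built on the Invitrogen pcDNA3 backbone (about 5.4 kb without insert). It is maintained as a high-copy plasmid in E. coli under ampicillin selection. The record does not list individual backbone features. However, pcDNA3 is a standard vector in which a CMV immediate-early promoter drives the inserted cDNA, followed by a polyadenylation signal, and which normally also carries a neomycin resistance cassette for G418 selection of stable mammalian transfectants. T7 and SP6 promoter sites flank the cloning region and are the listed sequencing primer sites.

The insert is a roughly 460 bp cDNA encoding the human BimL isoform of BCL2L11 (BCL2-like 11, also known as BIM, BAM or BOD), a pro-apoptotic BH3-only member of the Bcl2 family. It was cloned between HindIII at the 5′ end and EcoRI at the 3′ end, and both sites are retained. The protein carries an N-terminal T7 epitope tag, which allows detection or immunoprecipitation with anti-T7 antibodies independently of endogenous Bim. Serine 58 is changed to alanine, a substitution that prevents phosphorylation at that residue.

The associated work concerns JNK phosphorylation of Bim-related proteins and the resulting Bax-dependent apoptosis. This suggests the construct serves as a phosphorylation-site mutant for comparison with wild-type BimL in transfected mammalian cells, for example to test how this residue contributes to Bim phosphorylation and pro-apoptotic activity. The record does not itself describe the role of serine 58 beyond the mutation.
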