Addgene plasmid #24249: pCDNA3 T7 BimL (S58A)
Depositing lab: Roger Davis. Depositing organization: University of Massachusetts, Worcester. Publication: JNK phosphorylation of Bim-related members of the Bcl2 family induces Bax-dependent apoptosis. Lei K, Davis RJ. Proc Natl Acad Sci U S A. 2003 Mar 4. 100(5):2432-7. 10.1073/pnas.0438011100 PubMed 12591950.
Backbone
  Vector backbone: pcDNA3
  Backbone manufacturer: invitrogen
  Backbone size w/o insert (bp): 5446
  Vector type: Mammalian Expression
Growth in bacteria
  Bacterial resistance: Ampicillin, 100 μg/mL
  Growth temperature: 37°C
  Growth strain: DH5alpha
  Copy number: High Copy
Gene/Insert
  Gene/Insert name: Bim L(S58A) (alt name: BCL2-like 11)
  Species: H. sapiens (human)
  Insert size (bp): 458
  Mutation: Changed serine 58 to alanine
  GenBank ID: AF032458
  Entrez Gene: BCL2L11 (a.k.a. BAM, BIM, BOD)
  Tag / fusion protein: T7 (N terminal on insert)
  Cloning method: Restriction Enzyme; 5′ cloning site Hind III (not destroyed); 3′ cloning site EcoRI (not destroyed)
  Sequencing primers: 5′ T7; 3′ SP6
Terms and licenses: Academic/Nonprofit Terms; Industry Terms: Not Available to Industry
How to cite: pCDNA3 T7 BimL (S58A) was a gift from Roger Davis (Addgene plasmid # 24249 ; http://n2t.net/addgene:24249 ; RRID:Addgene_24249)
